>Addgene plasmid #143557 | TFORF1944 | addgene full sequence | sequence record 400424 | Addgene NGS Result
TTAATGTAGTCTTATGCAATACTCTTGTAGTCTTGCAACATGGTAACGATGAGTTAGCAACATGCCTTAC
AAGGAGAGAAAAAGCACCGTGCATGCCGATTGGTGGAAGTAAGGTGGTACGATCGTGCCTTATTAGGAAG
GCAACAGACGGGTCTGACATGGATTGGACGAACCACTGAATTGCCGCATTGCAGAGATATTGTATTTAAG
TGCCTAGCTCGATACATAAACGGGTCTCTCTGGTTAGACCAGATCTGAGCCTGGGAGCTCTCTGGCTAAC
TAGGGAACCCACTGCTTAAGCCTCAATAAAGCTTGCCTTGAGTGCTTCAAGTAGTGTGTGCCCGTCTGTT
GTGTGACTCTGGTAACTAGAGATCCCTCAGACCCTTTTAGTCAGTGTGGAAAATCTCTAGCAGTGGCGCC
CGAACAGGGACTTGAAAGCGAAAGGGAAACCAGAGGAGCTCTCTCGACGCAGGACTCGGCTTGCTGAAGC
GCGCACGGCAAGAGGCGAGGGGCGGCGACTGGTGAGTACGCCAAAAATTTTGACTAGCGGAGGCTAGAAG
GAGAGAGATGGGTGCGAGAGCGTCAGTATTAAGCGGGGGAGAATTAGATCGCGATGGGAAAAAATTCGGT
TAAGGCCAGGGGGAAAGAAAAAATATAAATTAAAACATATAGTATGGGCAAGCAGGGAGCTAGAACGATT
CGCAGTTAATCCTGGCCTGTTAGAAACATCAGAAGGCTGTAGACAAATACTGGGACAGCTACAACCATCC
CTTCAGACAGGATCAGAAGAACTTAGATCATTATATAATACAGTAGCAACCCTCTATTGTGTGCATCAAA
GGATAGAGATAAAAGACACCAAGGAAGCTTTAGACAAGATAGAGGAAGAGCAAAACAAAAGTAAGACCAC
CGCACAGCAAGCGGCCGCTGATCTTCAGACCTGGAGGAGGAGATATGAGGGACAATTGGAGAAGTGAATT
ATATAAATATAAAGTAGTAAAAATTGAACCATTAGGAGTAGCACCCACCAAGGCAAAGAGAAGAGTGGTG
CAGAGAGAAAAAAGAGCAGTGGGAATAGGAGCTTTGTTCCTTGGGTTCTTGGGAGCAGCAGGAAGCACTA
TGGGCGCAGCGTCAATGACGCTGACGGTACAGGCCAGACAATTATTGTCTGGTATAGTGCAGCAGCAGAA
CAATTTGCTGAGGGCTATTGAGGCGCAACAGCATCTGTTGCAACTCACAGTCTGGGGCATCAAGCAGCTC
CAGGCAAGAATCCTGGCTGTGGAAAGATACCTAAAGGATCAACAGCTCCTGGGGATTTGGGGTTGCTCTG
GAAAACTCATTTGCACCACTGCTGTGCCTTGGAATGCTAGTTGGAGTAATAAATCTCTGGAACAGATTTG
GAATCACACGACCTGGATGGAGTGGGACAGAGAAATTAACAATTACACAAGCTTAATACACTCCTTAATT
GAAGAATCGCAAAACCAGCAAGAAAAGAATGAACAAGAATTATTGGAATTAGATAAATGGGCAAGTTTGT
GGAATTGGTTTAACATAACAAATTGGCTGTGGTATATAAAATTATTCATAATGATAGTAGGAGGCTTGGT
AGGTTTAAGAATAGTTTTTGCTGTACTTTCTATAGTGAATAGAGTTAGGCAGGGATATTCACCATTATCG
TTTCAGACCCACCTCCCAACCCCGAGGGGACCCATGCATTGCATCTCAATTAGTCAGCAACCAGGTGTGG
AAAGTCCCCAGGCTCCCCAGCAGGCAGAAGTATGCAAAGCATGCGTCTCAATTAGTCAGCAACCATAGTC
CCGCCCCTAACTCCGCCCATCCCGCCCCTAACTCCGCCCAGTTCCGCCCATTCTCCGCCCCATGGCTGAC
TAATTTTTTTTATTTATGCAGAGGCCGAGGCCGCCTCGGCCTCTGAGCTATTCCAGAAGTAGTGAGGAGG
CTTTTTTGGAGGCCTAGGCTTTTGCAAAAAGCTTTCTAGAGGTACCACCGGAGCTTACCATGACCGAGTA
CAAGCCCACGGTGCGCCTCGCCACCCGCGACGACGTCCCCAGGGCCGTACGCACCCTCGCCGCCGCGTTC
GCCGACTACCCCGCCACGCGCCACACCGTCGATCCGGACCGCCACATCGAGCGGGTCACCGAGCTGCAAG
AACTCTTCCTCACGCGCGTCGGGCTCGACATCGGCAAGGTGTGGGTCGCGGACGACGGCGCCGCCGTGGC
GGTCTGGACCACGCCGGAGAGCGTCGAAGCGGGGGCGGTGTTCGCCGAGATCGGCCCGCGCATGGCCGAG
TTGAGCGGTTCCCGGCTGGCCGCGCAGCAACAGATGGAAGGCCTCCTGGCGCCGCACCGGCCCAAGGAGC
CCGCGTGGTTCCTGGCCACCGTCGGCGTCTCGCCCGACCACCAGGGCAAGGGTCTGGGCAGCGCCGTCGT
GCTCCCCGGAGTGGAGGCGGCCGAGCGCGCCGGGGTGCCCGCCTTCCTGGAGACCTCCGCGCCCCGCAAC
CTCCCCTTCTACGAGCGGCTCGGCTTCACCGTCACCGCCGACGTCGAGGTGCCCGAAGGACCGCGCACCT
GGTGCATGACCCGCAAGCCCGGTGCCAGTTAACGAATTCTAGATCTTGAGACAAATGGCAGTATTCATCC
ACAATTTTAAAAGAAAAGGGGGGATTGGGGGGTACAGTGCAGGGGAAAGAATAGTAGACATAATAGCAAC
AGACATACAAACTAAAGAATTACAAAAACAAATTACAAAAATTCAAAATTTTCGGGTTTATTACAGGGAC
AGCAGAGATCCACTTTGGCGCCGGCTCGAGGCCTGCAGGTGCAAAGATGGATAAAGTTTTAAACAGAGAG
GAATCTTTGCAGCTAATGGACCTTCTAGGTCTTGAAAGGAGTGGGAATTGGCTCCGGTGCCCGTCAGTGG
GCAGAGCGCACATCGCCCACAGTCCCCGAGAAGTTGGGGGGAGGGGTCGGCAATTGAACCGGTGCCTAGA
GAAGGTGGCGCGGGGTAAACTGGGAAAGTGATGTCGTGTACTGGCTCCGCCTTTTTCCCGAGGGTGGGGG
AGAACCGTATATAAGTGCAGTAGTCGCCGTGAACGTTCTTTTTCGCAACGGGTTTGCCGCCAGAACACAG
GTAAGTGCCGTGTGTGGTTCCCGCGGGCCTGGCCTCTTTACGGGTTATGGCCCTTGCGTGCCTTGAATTA
CTTCCACCTGGCTGCAGTACGTGATTCTTGATCCCGAGCTTCGGGTTGGAAGTGGGTGGGAGAGTTCGAG
GCCTTGCGCTTAAGGAGCCCCTTCGCCTCGTGCTTGAGTTGAGGCCTGGCCTGGGCGCTGGGGCCGCCGC
GTGCGAATCTGGTGGCACCTTCGCGCCTGTCTCGCTGCTTTCGATAAGTCTCTAGCCATTTAAAATTTTT
GATGACCTGCTGCGACGCTTTTTTTCTGGCAAGATAGTCTTGTAAATGCGGGCCAAGATCTGCACACTGG
TATTTCGGTTTTTGGGGCCGCGGGCGGCGACGGGGCCCGTGCGTCCCAGCGCACATGTTCGGCGAGGCGG
GGCCTGCGAGCGCGGCCACCGAGAATCGGACGGGGGTAGTCTCAAGCTGGCCGGCCTGCTCTGGTGCCTG
GCCTCGCGCCGCCGTGTATCGCCCCGCCCTGGGCGGCAAGGCTGGCCCGGTCGGCACCAGTTGCGTGAGC
GGAAAGATGGCCGCTTCCCGGCCCTGCTGCAGGGAGCTCAAAATGGAGGACGCGGCGCTCGGGAGAGCGG
GCGGGTGAGTCACCCACACAAAGGAAAAGGGCCTTTCCGTCCTCAGCCGTCGCTTCATGTGACTCCACGG
AGTACCGGGCGCCGTCCAGGCACCTCGATTAGTTCTCGAGCTTTTGGAGTACGTCGTCTTTAGGTTGGGG
GGAGGGGTTTTATGCGATGGAGTTTCCCCACACTGAGTGGGTGGAGACTGAAGTTAGGCCAGCTTGGCAC
TTGATGTAATTCTCCTTGGAATTTGCCCTTTTTGAGTTTGGATCTTGGTTCATTCTCAAGCCTCAGACAG
TGGTTCAAAGTTTTTTTCTTCCATTTCAGGTGTCGTGAGGCTAGCACCGCCACCATGTTTATGTTTAATT
GGTTTACAGACTGTCTGTGGACTCTTTTCCTGTCAAATTACCAGCCATCTGTTGAATCTTCAAGTCCAGG
AGGTTCAGCAACATCAGATGACCATGAATTTGATCCATCAGCTGACATGCTGGTTCATGATTTTGATGAT
GAACGAACATTAGAAGAGGAAGAAATGATGGAAGGAGAAACAAACTTCAGCTCTGAAATAGAAGATCTTG
CAAGGGAAGGCGACATGCCAATTCATGAACTTCTCAGCCTTTATGGTTATGGTAGTACTGTTCGACTACC
TGAAGAAGATGAGGAAGAGGAAGAAGAGGAAGAAGAAGGTGAAGATGATGAAGATGCTGATAATGATGAC
AACAGTGGCTGTAGTGGGGAAAATAAAGAGGAGAATATAAAGGATTCATCAGGTCAGGAGGATGAAACTC
AGTCTTCCAATGATGATCCATCACAATCTGTTGCTTCTCAAGATGCCCAGGAAATAATCCGCCCACGTCG
ATGTAAATATTTTGATACAAATAGTGAAGTAGAAGAAGAATCTGAAGAAGATGAAGATTATATTCCATCA
GAAGACTGGAAAAAGGAGATTATGGTGGGCTCCATGTTTCAAGCAGAAATTCCAGTTGGCATTTGTAGAT
ACAAAGAAAATGAAAAAGTATATGAAAATGATGATCAGCTCCTGTGGGACCCTGAGTACTTACCAGAAGA
TAAAGTGATTATATTTCTTAAAGATGCATCTAGAAGAACAGGTGATGAGAAGGGTGTAGAAGCAATTCCT
GAAGGATCTCACATAAAAGACAATGAACAGGCTTTATATGAATTGGTTAAATGCAATTTTGATACAGAAG
AAGCATTGAGAAGATTAAGATTTAATGTAAAAGCAGCTAGAGAGGAATTATCTGTTTGGACAGAGGAAGA
GTGTAGAAATTTTGAACAAGGGCTGAAGGCCTATGGAAAGGATTTTCATTTGATTCAGGCTAATAAAGTC
CGAACAAGGTCAGTTGGTGAATGTGTAGCATTCTATTACATGTGGAAAAAATCTGAACGTTATGATTTCT
TTGCTCAGCAAACACGATTTGGAAAGAAGAAATATAATCTTCATCCTGGTGTAACGGATTACATGGATCG
TCTTCTAGACGAAAGTGAAAGTGCTGCATCTAGTCGAGCACCATCCCCTCCCCCAACTGCATCAAACAGT
AGTAACAGCCAGTCTGAGAAAGAAGATGGCACTGTAAGCACTGCTAATCAAAATGGAGTGTCATCTAATG
GACCAGGTGAAATATTAAACAAAGAGGAAGTAAAAGTTGAAGGGTTACACATTAATGGACCAACAGGCAT
ACTCCAAATGCTTCTTCCAGTTCATTTTTCAGCCATCAGTTCAAGAGCCAATGCCTTTTTAAAATAGTAA
TGAACTAGTCCGTAACTTGAAAGTATTTCGATTTCTTGGCTTTATATATCTTGTGGAAAGGACGAGTGTC
CGTTTAGTACTGTTTCACCACGCGTTAAGTCGACAATCAACCTCTGGATTACAAAATTTGTGAAAGATTG
ACTGGTATTCTTAACTATGTTGCTCCTTTTACGCTATGTGGATACGCTGCTTTAATGCCTTTGTATCATG
CTATTGCTTCCCGTATGGCTTTCATTTTCTCCTCCTTGTATAAATCCTGGTTGCTGTCTCTTTATGAGGA
GTTGTGGCCCGTTGTCAGGCAACGTGGCGTGGTGTGCACTGTGTTTGCTGACGCAACCCCCACTGGTTGG
GGCATTGCCACCACCTGTCAGCTCCTTTCCGGGACTTTCGCTTTCCCCCTCCCTATTGCCACGGCGGAAC
TCATCGCCGCCTGCCTTGCCCGCTGCTGGACAGGGGCTCGGCTGTTGGGCACTGACAATTCCGTGGTGTT
GTCGGGGAAATCATCGTCCTTTCCTTGGCTGCTCGCCTGTGTTGCCACCTGGATTCTGCGCGGGACGTCC
TTCTGCTACGTCCCTTCGGCCCTCAATCCAGCGGACCTTCCTTCCCGCGGCCTGCTGCCGGCTCTGCGGC
CTCTTCCGCGTCTTCGCCTTCGCCCTCAGACGAGTCGGATCTCCCTTTGGGCCGCCTCCCCGCGTCGACT
TTAAGACCAATGACTTACAAGGCAGCTGTAGATCTTAGCCACTTTTTAAAAGAAAAGGGGGGACTGGAAG
GGCTAATTCACTCCCAACGAAGACAAGATCTGCTTTTTGCTTGTACTGGGTCTCTCTGGTTAGACCAGAT
CTGAGCCTGGGAGCTCTCTGGCTAACTAGGGAACCCACTGCTTAAGCCTCAATAAAGCTTGCCTTGAGTG
CTTCAAGTAGTGTGTGCCCGTCTGTTGTGTGACTCTGGTAACTAGAGATCCCTCAGACCCTTTTAGTCAG
TGTGGAAAATCTCTAGCAGTACGTATAGTAGTTCATGTCATCTTATTATTCAGTATTTATAACTTGCAAA
GAAATGAATATCAGAGAGTGAGAGGAACTTGTTTATTGCAGCTTATAATGGTTACAAATAAAGCAATAGC
ATCACAAATTTCACAAATAAAGCATTTTTTTCACTGCATTCTAGTTGTGGTTTGTCCAAACTCATCAATG
TATCTTATCATGTCTGGCTCTAGCTATCCCGCCCCTAACTCCGCCCATCCCGCCCCTAACTCCGCCCAGT
TCCGCCCATTCTCCGCCCCATGGCTGACTAATTTTTTTTATTTATGCAGAGGCCGAGGCCGCCTCGGCCT
CTGAGCTATTCCAGAAGTAGTGAGGAGGCTTTTTTGGAGGCCTAGGGACGTACCCAATTCGCCCTATAGT
GAGTCGTATTACGCGCGCTCACTGGCCGTCGTTTTACAACGTCGTGACTGGGAAAACCCTGGCGTTACCC
AACTTAATCGCCTTGCAGCACATCCCCCTTTCGCCAGCTGGCGTAATAGCGAAGAGGCCCGCACCGATCG
CCCTTCCCAACAGTTGCGCAGCCTGAATGGCGAATGGG
[124 nt withheld, positions 7109-7232]
C
[91 nt withheld, positions 7234-7324]
A
[49 nt withheld, positions 7326-7374]
CCTTTGACGTTGGAGTCCACGTTCTTT
[37 nt withheld, positions 7402-7438]
ACCCTATCTCGGTCTATTCTTTTGATTTATAAGGGATTTTGCCGATTTCGGCCTATTGGTTAAAAAATGA
GCTGATTTAACAAAAATTTAACGCGAATTTTAACAAAATATTAACGCTTACAATTTAGGTGGCACTTTTC
GGGGAAATGTGCGCGGAACCCCTATTTGTTTATTTTTCTAAATACATTCAAATATGTATCCGCTCATGAG
ACAATAACCCTGATAAATGCTTCAATAATATTGAAAAAGGAAGAGTATGAGTATTCAACATTTCCGTGTC
GCCCTTATTCCCTTTTTTGCGGCATTTTGCCTTCCTGTTTTTGCTCACCCAGAAACGCTGGTGAAAGTAA
AAGATGCTGAAGATCAGTTGGGTGCACGAGTGGGTTACATCGAACTGGATCTCAACAGCGGTAAGATCCT
TGAGAGTTTTCGCCCCGAAGAACGTTTTCCAATGATGAGCACTTTTAAAGTTCTGCTATGTGGCGCGGTA
TTATCCCGTATTGACGCCGGGCAAGAGCAACTCGGTCGCCGCATACACTATTCTCAGAATGACTTGGTTG
AGTACTCACCAGTCACAGAAAAGCATCTTACGGATGGCATGACAGTAAGAGAATTATGCAGTGCTGCCAT
AACCATGAGTGATAACACTGCGGCCAACTTACTTCTGACAACGATCGGAGGACCGAAGGAGCTAACCGCT
TTTTTGCACAACATGGGGGATCATGTAACTCGCCTTGATCGTTGGGAACCGGAGCTGAATGAAGCCATAC
CAAACGACGAGCGTGACACCACGATGCCTGTAGCAATGGCAACAACGTTGCGCAAACTATTAACTGGCGA
ACTACTTACTCTAGCTTCCCGGCAACAATTAATAGACTGGATGGAGGCGGATAAAGTTGCAGGACCACTT
CTGCGCTCGGCCCTTCCGGCTGGCTGGTTTATTGCTGATAAATCTGGAGCCGGTGAGCGTGGGTCTCGCG
GTATCATTGCAGCACTGGGGCCAGATGGTAAGCCCTCCCGTATCGTAGTTATCTACACGACGGGGAGTCA
GGCAACTATGGATGAACGAAATAGACAGATCGCTGAGATAGGTGCCTCACTGATTAAGCATTGGTAACTG
TCAGACCAAGTTTACTCATATATACTTTAGATTGATTTAAAACTTCATTTTTAATTTAAAAGGATCTAGG
TGAAGATCCTTTTTGATAATCTCATGACCAAAATCCCTTAACGTGAGTTTTCGTTCCACTGAGCGTCAGA
CCCCGTAGAAAAGATCAAAGGATCTTCTTGAGATCCTTTTTTTCTGCGCGTAATCTGCTGCTTGCAAACA
AAAAAACCACCGCTACCAGCGGTGGTTTGTTTGCCGGATCAAGAGCTACCAACTCTTTTTCCGAAGGTAA
CTGGCTTCAGCAGAGCGCAGATACCAAATACTGTTCTTCTAGTGTAGCCGTAGTTAGGCCACCACTTCAA
GAACTCTGTAGCACCGCCTACATACCTCGCTCTGCTAATCCTGTTACCAGTGGCTGCTGCCAGTGGCGAT
AAGTCGTGTCTTACCGGGTTGGACTCAAGACGATAGTTACCGGATAAGGCGCAGCGGTCGGGCTGAACGG
GGGGTTCGTGCACACAGCCCAGCTTGGAGCGAACGACCTACACCGAACTGAGATACCTACAGCGTGAGCT
ATGAGAAAGCGCCACGCTTCCCGAAGGGAGAAAGGCGGACAGGTATCCGGTAAGCGGCAGGGTCGGAACA
GGAGAGCGCACGAGGGAGCTTCCAGGGGGAAACGCCTGGTATCTTTATAGTCCTGTCGGGTTTCGCCACC
TCTGACTTGAGCGTCGATTTTTGTGATGCTCGTCAGGGGGGCGGAGCCTATGGAAAAACGCCAGCAACGC
GGCCTTTTTACGGTTCCTGGCCTTTTGCTGGCCTTTTGCTCACATGTTCTTTCCTGCGTTATCCCCTGAT
TCTGTGGATAACCGTATTACCGCCTTTGAGTGAGCTGATACCGCTCGCCGCAGCCGAACGACCGAGCGCA
GCGAGTCAGTGAGCGAGGAAGCGGAAGAGCGCCCAATACGCAAACCGCCTCTCCCCGCGCGTTGGCCGAT
TCATTAATGCAGCTGGCACGACAGGTTTCCCGACTGGAAAGCGGGCAGTGAGCGCAACGCAATTAATGTG
AGTTAGCTCACTCATTAGGCACCCCAGGCTTTACACTTTATGCTTCCGGCTCGTATGTTGTGTGGAATTG
TGAGCGGATAACAATTTCACACAGGAAACAGCTATGACCATGATTACGCCAAGCGCGCAATTAACCCTCA
CTAAAGGGAACAAAAGCTGGAGCTGCAAGC
Features (pLannotate 1.2.2; 31 found; start..end, strand, type, name):
      5..231     +  promoter       RSV promoter: Rous sarcoma virus enhancer/promoter
    232..412     +  LTR            5' LTR (truncated): truncated 5' long terminal repeat (LTR) from HIV-1
    459..584     +  misc_feature   HIV-1 Ψ: packaging signal of human immunodeficiency virus type 1
    568..931     +  CDS            HIV-1 gag (fragment): gag protein from human immunodeficiency virus 1; gag
   1077..1310    +  misc_feature   RRE: The Rev response element (RRE) of HIV-1 allows for Rev-dependent mRNA export from the nucleus to the cytoplasm.
   1687..1713    +  CDS            Rev (fragment): human immunodeficiency virus 1 (HIV-1) Rev protein; rev; enhances nuclear export of unspliced and incompletely spliced viral mRNAs
   1720..1743    +  promoter       SV40 promoter (fragment): SV40 early promoter
   1744..1815    +  promoter       SV40 promoter (fragment): SV40 enhancer and early promoter
   1839..1974    +  rep_origin     SV40 ori: SV40 origin of replication
   2020..2616    +  CDS            PuroR (fragment): puromycin N-acetyltransferase; pac from Streptomyces; confers resistance to puromycin
   2665..2782    +  misc_feature   cPPT/CTS: central polypurine tract and central termination sequence of HIV-1
   2847..2913    +  CDS            small t antigen (fragment): SV40 (simian virus 40) small t antigen
   2920..4098    +  promoter       EF-1α promoter: strong constitutive promoter for human elongation factor EF-1α
   4172..5458    +  CDS            MIER1 (fragment): MIER1_HUMAN - Also known as KIAA1610. Experimental evidence at protein level: Swiss-Prot protein existence level 1. Transcriptional repressor regulating the expression of a number of genes including SP1 target genes. Probably functions through recruitment of HDAC1 a histone deacetylase involved in chromatin silencing. From Homo sapiens (Human).
   5540..5593    +  promoter       U6 promoter (fragment): RNA polymerase III promoter for human U6 snRNA
   5635..6223    +  misc_feature   WPRE: woodchuck hepatitis virus posttranscriptional regulatory element
   6274..6293    +  misc_feature   cPPT/CTS (fragment): central polypurine tract and central termination sequence of HIV-1
   6295..6528    +  LTR            3' LTR (ΔU3): self-inactivating 3' long terminal repeat (LTR) from HIV-1
   6606..6727    +  polyA_signal   SV40 poly(A) signal: SV40 polyadenylation signal
   6767..6902    +  rep_origin     SV40 ori: SV40 origin of replication
   6923..6941    -  promoter       T7 promoter: promoter for bacteriophage T7 RNA polymerase
   6949..7104    +  CDS            lacZα (fragment): LacZα fragment of β-galactosidase; lacZ fragment
   7109..7537    +  rep_origin     f1 ori (sequence partly withheld): f1 bacteriophage origin of replication; arrow indicates direction of (+) strand synthesis
   7590..7694    +  promoter       AmpR promoter: bla
   7695..8555    +  CDS            AmpR: β-lactamase; bla; confers resistance to ampicillin, carbenicillin, and related antibiotics
   8726..9314    +  rep_origin     ori: high-copy-number ColE1/pMB1/pBR322/pUC origin of replication
   9497..9589    +  CDS            lacI (fragment): lac repressor; lacI; The lac repressor binds to the lac operator to inhibit transcription in E. coli. This inhibition can be relieved by adding lactose or isopropyl-β-D-thiogalactopyranoside (IPTG).
   9602..9623    +  protein_bind   CAP binding site: CAP binding activates transcription in the presence of cAMP. E. coli catabolite activator protein
   9638..9668    +  promoter       lac promoter: promoter for the E. coli lac operon
   9676..9692    +  protein_bind   lac operator: The lac repressor binds to the lac operator to inhibit transcription in E. coli. This inhibition can be relieved by adding lactose or isopropyl-β-D-thiogalactopyranoside (IPTG). lac repressor encoded by lacI
   9737..9755    +  promoter       T3 promoter: promoter for bacteriophage T3 RNA polymerase
