[The description below was written by a language model from this plasmid's Addgene catalogue record and pLannotate feature annotations shown in this document.]
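Description:
TFORF1944 is a lentiviral mammalian expression plasmid built on the pLX_TRC317 backbone and carrying the human MIER1 open reading frame. It belongs to a barcoded transcription factor ORF collection. MIER1 is annotated as a transcriptional repressor thought to act by recruiting the histone deacetylase HDAC1. The synthesized ORF sits directly downstream of a full-length EF-1α promoter, which drives strong constitutive expression, and a WPRE follows it to boost transcript stability and expression. According to the record, each construct in the series carries a unique 24-bp barcode so that the transcription factor can be identified in pooled screens. The feature table does not annotate the barcode, so its exact position is not stated. It may lie in the short interval between the ORF and the WPRE, where only a small U6 promoter fragment is detected.

The viral portion has a third-generation, self-inactivating layout. An RSV promoter fused to a truncated HIV-1 5' LTR produces the genomic RNA, followed by the Ψ packaging signal with a gag fragment, the RRE for Rev-dependent export, a cPPT/CTS and a ΔU3 3' LTR. Upstream of the EF-1α cassette, SV40 early promoter sequences drive a puromycin N-acetyltransferase gene, allowing selection of transduced cells with puromycin. An SV40 poly(A) signal lies outside the 3' LTR. In bacteria the plasmid is maintained by a high-copy ColE1/pUC-type origin and ampicillin resistance, and the backbone also contains an f1 origin and remnants of lac, T7 and T3 elements. The depositor notes that the plasmid can recombine. Its intended use is overexpression of MIER1, individually or in pooled transcription factor screens such as directed differentiation studies.
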