Addgene plasmid #143557: TFORF1944
Purpose: Lentiviral vector for overexpressing transcription factor ORFs with unique 24-bp barcodes. Barcodes facilitate identification of transcription factors in pooled screens.
Depositing lab: Feng Zhang. Depositing organization: Broad Institute. Publication: A transcription factor atlas of directed differentiation. Joung J, Ma S, Tay T, Geiger-Schuller KR, Kirchgatterer PC, Verdine VK, Guo B, Arias-Garcia MA, Allen WE, Singh A, Kuksenko O, Abudayyeh OO, Gootenberg JS, Fu Z, Macrae RK, Buenrostro JD, Regev A, Zhang F. Cell. 2023 Jan 5;186(1):209-229.e26. doi: 10.1016/j.cell.2022.11.026. PubMed 36608654.
Backbone
  Vector backbone: pLX_TRC317
  Backbone manufacturer: Broad Institute Genetic Perturbation Platform
  Backbone size w/o insert (bp): 8264
  Vector type: Mammalian Expression, Lentiviral
  Selectable markers: Puromycin
Growth in bacteria
  Bacterial resistance: Ampicillin, 100 μg/mL
  Growth temperature: 37°C
  Growth strain: NEB Stable
  Copy number: High Copy
Gene/Insert
  Gene/Insert name: MIER1
  Species: H. sapiens (human)
  Insert size (bp): 1514
  Entrez Gene: MIER1 (a.k.a. ER1, MI-ER1, hMI-ER1, KIAA1610, MGC131940, MGC150640, MGC150641, RP5-944N15.1, DKFZp781G0451)
  Promoter: EF1a
  Cloning method: Unknown
  Sequencing primers: 5′ GGGTGGAGACTGAAGTTAGGCCAG; 3′ CACATAGCGTAAAAGGAGCAACATAG
Terms and licenses: Academic/Nonprofit Terms; Industry Terms: Not Available to Industry
Depositor comments: NM_001146111,ENST00000371018 . The transcription factor ORF portion of this plasmid was synthesized by Genewiz. Please test multiple small colonies in case of plasmid recombination. To make this collection available in a timely manner, a portion of this collection was not fully sequenced by Addgene. If an Addgene verified full plasmid sequence is not available, please contact us prior to placing an order to request the full sequence.
How to cite: TFORF1944 was a gift from Feng Zhang (Addgene plasmid # 143557 ; http://n2t.net/addgene:143557 ; RRID:Addgene_143557)
