>Addgene plasmid #143557 | TFORF1944 | depositor partial sequence | sequence record 282801 | Insert
ACCGCCACCATGTTTATGTTTAATTGGTTTACAGACTGTCTGTGGACTCTTTTCCTGTCAAATTACCAGC
CATCTGTTGAATCTTCAAGTCCAGGAGGTTCAGCAACATCAGATGACCATGAATTTGATCCATCAGCTGA
CATGCTGGTTCATGATTTTGATGATGAACGAACATTAGAAGAGGAAGAAATGATGGAAGGAGAAACAAAC
TTCAGCTCTGAAATAGAAGATCTTGCAAGGGAAGGCGACATGCCAATTCATGAACTTCTCAGCCTTTATG
GTTATGGTAGTACTGTTCGACTACCTGAAGAAGATGAGGAAGAGGAAGAAGAGGAAGAAGAAGGTGAAGA
TGATGAAGATGCTGATAATGATGACAACAGTGGCTGTAGTGGGGAAAATAAAGAGGAGAATATAAAGGAT
TCATCAGGTCAGGAGGATGAAACTCAGTCTTCCAATGATGATCCATCACAATCTGTTGCTTCTCAAGATG
CCCAGGAAATAATCCGCCCACGTCGATGTAAATATTTTGATACAAATAGTGAAGTAGAAGAAGAATCTGA
AGAAGATGAAGATTATATTCCATCAGAAGACTGGAAAAAGGAGATTATGGTGGGCTCCATGTTTCAAGCA
GAAATTCCAGTTGGCATTTGTAGATACAAAGAAAATGAAAAAGTATATGAAAATGATGATCAGCTCCTGT
GGGACCCTGAGTACTTACCAGAAGATAAAGTGATTATATTTCTTAAAGATGCATCTAGAAGAACAGGTGA
TGAGAAGGGTGTAGAAGCAATTCCTGAAGGATCTCACATAAAAGACAATGAACAGGCTTTATATGAATTG
GTTAAATGCAATTTTGATACAGAAGAAGCATTGAGAAGATTAAGATTTAATGTAAAAGCAGCTAGAGAGG
AATTATCTGTTTGGACAGAGGAAGAGTGTAGAAATTTTGAACAAGGGCTGAAGGCCTATGGAAAGGATTT
TCATTTGATTCAGGCTAATAAAGTCCGAACAAGGTCAGTTGGTGAATGTGTAGCATTCTATTACATGTGG
AAAAAATCTGAACGTTATGATTTCTTTGCTCAGCAAACACGATTTGGAAAGAAGAAATATAATCTTCATC
CTGGTGTAACGGATTACATGGATCGTCTTCTAGACGAAAGTGAAAGTGCTGCATCTAGTCGAGCACCATC
CCCTCCCCCAACTGCATCAAACAGTAGTAACAGCCAGTCTGAGAAAGAAGATGGCACTGTAAGCACTGCT
AATCAAAATGGAGTGTCATCTAATGGACCAGGTGAAATATTAAACAAAGAGGAAGTAAAAGTTGAAGGGT
TACACATTAATGGACCAACAGGCATACTCCAAATGCTTCTTCCAGTTCATTTTTCAGCCATCAGTTCAAG
AGCCAATGCCTTTTTAAAATAGTAATGAACTAGTCCGTAACTTGAAAGTATTTCGATTTCTTGGCTTTAT
ATATCTTGTGGAAAGGACGAGTGTCCGTTTAGTACTGTTTCACC
