>Addgene plasmid #143557 | TFORF1944 | depositor partial sequence | sequence record 282802 | Barcode
GTGTCCGTTTAGTACTGTTTCACC
